>Addgene plasmid #53957 | PCBP3_pCSdest | addgene partial sequence | sequence record 153830 | CMV-F 5'-CGCAAATGGGCGGTAGGCGTG-3'
ACCGCCATTCTGCCTGGGGACGTCGGAGCAAGCTTGATTTAGGTGACACTATAGAATACAAGCTACTTGT
TCTTTTTGCAGGATCCCATCGATTCGAATTCAAGGATCACAAGTTTGTACAAAAAAGCAGGCACCATGGA
GTCCAAGGTCTCAGAAGGTGGCCTGAATGTGACCCTCACCATCCGCCTGCTGATGCATGGAAAGGAAGTT
GGAAGCATCATCGGGAAGAAAGGAGAAACTGTGAAGAAGATGCGTGAGGAGAGTGGTGCAAGGATCAACA
TCTCAGAGGGAAACTGCCCAGAGAGGATTGTGACCATCACAGGCCCCACAGACGCCATCTTCAAGGCCTT
TGCCATGATCGCATACAAGTTTGAGGAGGATATCATCAACTCCATGAGCAACAGCCCTGCCACCAGCAAG
CCCCCAGTGACGCTGAGGCTGGTGGTGCCTGCCAGCCAGTGCGGGTCCCTGATCGGCAAAGGAGGCTCCA
AGATCAAGGAGATCAGGGAGTCCACAGGTGCCCAGGTGCAGGTGGCTGGGGACATGCTGCCCAACTCCAC
GGAGCGAGCGGTGACCATCTCGGGGACCCCAGATGCCATCATCCAGTGCGTCAAGCAGATCTGTGTGGTC
ATGCTGGAGGCCTACACAATCCAGGGACAGTATGCCATCCCTCACCCGGATTTGACCAAGCTCCACCAGT
TGGCCATGCAGCAAACCCCCTTTCCTCCCCTCGGACAGACCAACCCCGCTTTCCCCGGAGAAA
