>Addgene plasmid #53957 | PCBP3_pCSdest | addgene partial sequence | sequence record 153831 | EBV-Rev 5'-GTGGTTTGTCCAAACTCATC-3'
ATACGACTCACTATAGTTCTAGAGGCTCGAGAGGATCACCACTTTGTACAAGAAAGCTGGGTTCTACAGC
GTGCCCATCCCGGTGACCTCGGACGTCAGCCTGGCGTTGATGAGATACTGGGCAAGGCTGATGTTGGCCG
GGGTCCCCGTGATGGTGATCTGACGCTCTGAGGACCCTTCCGTGGCGTTGGCGATTTTGATCTGAGCTCC
AGACATCTGTCGAATTTCATTGATTTTGGTCCCTTGGCGTCCAATTATGCAGCCTATTAGATCATTGGGA
ATGGTGAGCTCATGAGTGCTGGCCGGTGGGCTGGCGTCCAGACCTGATGACTGGCCCATCAGATTTTGAG
CTTCTTCGGAGGAGTGTAAAGGCAGCTTTTCTCCGGGGAAAGCGGGGTTGGTCTGTCCGAGGGGAGGAAA
GGGGGTTTGCTGCATGGCCAACTGGTGGAGCTTGGTCAAATCCGGGTGAGGGATGGCATACTGTCCCTGG
ATTGTGTAGGCCTCCAGCATGACCACACAGATCTGCTTGACGCACTGGATGATGGCATCTGGGGTCCCCG
AGATGGTCACCGCTCGCTCCGTGGAGTTGGGCAGCATGTCCCCAGCCACCTGCACCTGGGCACCTGTGGA
CTCCCTGATCTCCTTGATCTTGGAGCCTCCTTTGCCGATCAGGGACCCGCACTGGCTGGCAGGCACCACC
AGCCTCAGCGTCACTGGGGGCTTGCTGGTGGCAGG
