[The description below was written by a language model from this plasmid's Addgene catalogue record.]
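Description:
PCBP3_pCSdest is an expression clone of human PCBP3 (poly(rC)-binding protein 3, also known as ALPHA-CP3) in the pCSDest backbone, a Gateway destination vector of about 4.1 kb. The insert, recorded as 942 bp, was introduced by Gateway recombination, so it is expected to be flanked by the att sites left by that reaction. A depositor comment appears to identify the source cDNA clone. The plasmid is catalogued as a mammalian expression vector. It is maintained in E. coli as a high-copy plasmid under ampicillin selection. The record does not name the origin of replication, and no marker for selection in eukaryotic cells is listed.

Two promoters, CMV and SP6, are recorded upstream of the insert, which gives the construct two modes of use. The CMV promoter drives constitutive transcription by RNA polymerase II after the DNA is delivered into vertebrate cells. The SP6 phage promoter allows in vitro synthesis of mRNA from the same template. No epitope tags, fusion partners or reporters are recorded, so the protein is presumably expressed untagged, although the record does not state this. No feature table was provided, so details such as the polyadenylation signal cannot be confirmed here.

The associated publication surveyed human chromosome 21 genes for the effects of their expression on early zebrafish development. This fits a clone set built for making synthetic mRNA to overexpress individual chromosome 21 genes in embryos. The CMV promoter would also permit expression by transfection in cultured cells.
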