Addgene plasmid #53957: PCBP3_pCSdest
Depositing lab: Roger Reeves. Depositing organization: Johns Hopkins University and School of Medicine. Publication: Survey of Human Chromosome 21 Gene Expression Effects on Early Development in Danio rerio. Edie S, Zaghloul NA, Leitch CC, Klinedinst DK, Lebron J, Thole JF, McCallion AS, Katsanis N, Reeves RH. G3 (Bethesda). 2018 Jul 2;8(7):2215-2223. doi: 10.1534/g3.118.200144. PubMed 29760202.
Backbone
  Vector backbone: pCSDest
  Backbone manufacturer: Lawson Lab (Addgene Plasmid 22423)
  Backbone size w/o insert (bp): 4095
  Vector type: Mammalian Expression
Growth in bacteria
  Bacterial resistance: Ampicillin, 100 μg/mL
  Growth temperature: 37°C
  Growth strain: Top10
  Copy number: High Copy
Gene/Insert
  Gene/Insert name: PCBP3
  Species: H. sapiens (human)
  Insert size (bp): 942
  Entrez Gene: PCBP3 (a.k.a. ALPHA-CP3)
  Promoter: SP6 and CMV
  Cloning method: Gateway Cloning
  Sequencing primers: 5′ CMV-F; 3′ EBV-Rev
Terms and licenses: Academic/Nonprofit Terms; Industry Terms
Depositor comments: BC012061
How to cite: PCBP3_pCSdest was a gift from Roger Reeves (Addgene plasmid # 53957 ; http://n2t.net/addgene:53957 ; RRID:Addgene_53957)
